>Addgene plasmid #110110 | FGFR2 L617V 3xFlag | addgene full sequence | sequence record 209775 | Addgene NGS Result
CCATTCGCCATTCAGGCTGCGCAACTGTTGGGAAGGGCGATCGGTGCGGGCCTCTTCGCTATTACGCCAG
CTGGCGAAAGGGGGATGTGCTGCAAGGCGATTAAGTTGGGTAACGCCAGGGTTTTCCCAGTCACGACGTT
GTAAAACGACGGCCAGTGCCAAGCTGATCTATACATTGAATCAATATTGGCAATTAGCCATATTAGTCAT
TGGTTATATAGCATAAATCAATATTGGCTATTGGCCATTGCATACGTTGTATCTATATCATAATATGTAC
ATTTATATTGGCTCATGTCCAATATGACCGCCATGTTGACATTGATTATTGACTAGTTATTAATAGTAAT
CAATTACGGGGTCATTAGTTCATAGCCCATATATGGAGTTCCGCGTTACATAACTTACGGTAAATGGCCC
GCCTGGCTGACCGCCCAACGACCCCCGCCCATTGACGTCAATAATGACGTATGTTCCCATAGTAACGCCA
ATAGGGACTTTCCATTGACGTCAATGGGTGGAGTATTTACGGTAAACTGCCCACTTGGCAGTACATCAAG
TGTATCATATGCCAAGTCCGCCCCCTATTGACGTCAATGACGGTAAATGGCCCGCCTGGCATTATGCCCA
GTACATGACCTTACGGGACTTTCCTACTTGGCAGTACATCTACGTATTAGTCATCGCTATTACCATGGTG
ATGCGGTTTTGGCAGTACACCAATGGGCGTGGATAGCGGTTTGACTCACGGGGATTTCCAAGTCTCCACC
CCATTGACGTCAATGGGAGTTTGTTTTGGCACCAAAATCAACGGGACTTTCCAAAATGTCGTAATAACCC
CGCCCCGTTGACGCAAATGGGCGGTAGGCGTGTACGGTGGGAGGTCTATATAAGCAGAGCTCGTTTAGTG
AACCGTCAGAATTACGGACCATGTCTGCACTTCTGATCCTAGCTCTTGTTGGAGCTGCAGTTGCTAAGCT
TGCGGCCGCGAATTCATCGATAGATCTGATATCGGTACCAGTCGACTCTAGAATGGTCAGCTGGGGTCGT
TTCATCTGCCTGGTCGTGGTCACCATGGCAACCTTGTCCCTGGCCCGGCCCTCCTTCAGTTTAGTTGAGG
ATACCACATTAGAGCCAGAAGAGCCACCAACCAAATACCAAATCTCTCAACCAGAAGTGTACGTGGCTGC
GCCAGGGGAGTCGCTAGAGGTGCGCTGCCTGTTGAAAGATGCCGCCGTGATCAGTTGGACTAAGGATGGG
GTGCACTTGGGGCCCAACAATAGGACAGTGCTTATTGGGGAGTACTTGCAGATAAAGGGCGCCACGCCTA
GAGACTCCGGCCTCTATGCTTGTACTGCCAGTAGGACTGTAGACAGTGAAACTTGGTACTTCATGGTGAA
TGTCACAGATGCCATCTCATCCGGAGATGATGAGGATGACACCGACGGTGCGGAAGATTTTGTCAGTGAG
AACAGTAACAACAAGAGAGCACCATACTGGACCAACACAGAAAAGATGGAAAAGCGGCTCCATGCTGTGC
CTGCGGCCAACACTGTCAAGTTTCGCTGCCCAGCCGGGGGGAACCCAATGCCAACCATGCGGTGGCTGAA
AAACGGGAAGGAGTTTAAGCAGGAGCATCGCATTGGAGGCTACAAGGTACGAAACCAGCACTGGAGCCTC
ATTATGGAAAGTGTGGTCCCATCTGACAAGGGAAATTATACCTGTGTGGTGGAGAATGAATACGGGTCCA
TCAATCACACGTACCACCTGGATGTTGTGGAGCGATCGCCTCACCGGCCCATCCTCCAAGCCGGACTGCC
GGCAAATGCCTCCACAGTGGTTGGAGGAGACGTAGAGTTTGTCTGCAAGGTTTACAGTGATGCCCAGCCC
CACATCCAGTGGATCAAGCACGTGGAAAAGAACGGCAGTAAATACGGGCCCGACGGGCTGCCCTACCTCA
AGGTTCTCAAGGCCGCCGGTGTTAACACCACGGACAAAGAGATTGAGGTTCTCTATATTCGGAATGTAAC
TTTTGAGGACGCTGGGGAATATACGTGCTTGGCGGGTAATTCTATTGGGATATCCTTTCACTCTGCATGG
TTGACAGTTCTGCCAGCGCCTGGAAGAGAAAAGGAGATTACAGCTTCCCCAGACTACCTGGAGATAGCCA
TTTACTGCATAGGGGTCTTCTTAATCGCCTGTATGGTGGTAACAGTCATCCTGTGCCGAATGAAGAACAC
GACCAAGAAGCCAGACTTCAGCAGCCAGCCGGCTGTGCACAAGCTGACCAAACGTATCCCCCTGCGGAGA
CAAGTAACAGTTTCGGCTGAGTCCAGCTCCTCCATGAACTCCAACACCCCGCTGGTGAGGATAACAACAC
GCCTCTCTTCAACGGCAGACACCCCCATGCTGGCAGGGGTCTCCGAGTATGAACTTCCAGAGGACCCAAA
ATGGGAGTTTCCAAGAGATAAGCTGACACTGGGCAAGCCCCTGGGAGAAGGTTGCTTTGGGCAAGTGGTC
ATGGCGGAAGCAGTGGGAATTGACAAAGACAAGCCCAAGGAGGCGGTCACCGTGGCCGTGAAGATGTTGA
AAGATGATGCCACAGAGAAAGACCTTTCTGATCTGGTGTCAGAGATGGAGATGATGAAGATGATTGGGAA
ACACAAGAATATCATAAATCTTCTTGGAGCCTGCACACAGGATGGGCCTCTCTATGTCATAGTTGAGTAT
GCCTCTAAAGGCAACCTCCGAGAATACCTCCGAGCCCGGAGGCCACCCGGGATGGAGTACTCCTATGACA
TTAACCGTGTTCCTGAGGAGCAGATGACCTTCAAGGACTTGGTGTCATGCACCTACCAGCTGGCCAGAGG
CATGGAGTACGTGGCTTCCCAAAAATGTATTCATCGAGATTTAGCAGCCAGAAATGTTTTGGTAACAGAA
AACAATGTGATGAAAATAGCAGACTTTGGACTCGCCAGAGATATCAACAATATAGACTATTACAAAAAGA
CCACCAATGGGCGGCTTCCAGTCAAGTGGATGGCTCCAGAAGCCCTGTTTGATAGAGTATACACTCATCA
GAGTGATGTCTGGTCCTTCGGGGTGTTAATGTGGGAGATCTTCACTTTAGGGGGCTCGCCCTACCCAGGG
ATTCCCGTGGAGGAACTTTTTAAGCTGCTGAAGGAAGGACACAGAATGGATAAGCCAGCCAACTGCACCA
ACGAACTGTACATGATGATGAGGGACTGTTGGCATGCAGTGCCCTCCCAGAGACCAACGTTCAAGCAGTT
GGTAGAAGACTTGGATCGAATTCTCACTCTCACAACCAATGAGGAATACTTGGACCTCAGCCAACCTCTC
GAACAGTATTCACCTAGTTACCCTGACACAAGAAGTTCTTGTTCTTCAGGAGATGATTCTGTTTTTTCTC
CAGACCCCATGCCTTACGAACCATGCCTTCCTCAGTATCCACACATAAACGGCAGTGTTAAAACAGGATC
CCGGGCTGACTACAAAGACCATGACGGTGATTATAAAGATCATGACATCGACTACAAGGATGACGATGAC
AAGTAGTGATCCCGGGTGGCATCCCTGTGACCCCTCCCCAGTGCCTCTCCTGGCCCTGGAAGTTGCCACT
CCAGTGCCCACCAGCCTTGTCCTAATAAAATTAAGTTGCATCATTTTGTCTGACTAGGTGTCCTTCTATA
ATATTATGGGGTGGAGGGGGGTGGTATGGAGCAAGGGGCAAGTTGGGAAGACAACCTGTAGGGCCTGCGG
GGTCTATTGGGAACCAAGCTGGAGTGCAGTGGCACAATCTTGGCTCACTGCAATCTCCGCCTCCTGGGTT
CAAGCGATTCTCCTGCCTCAGCCTCCCGAGTTGTTGGGATTCCAGGCATGCATGACCAGGCTCAGCTAAT
TTTTGTTTTTTTGGTAGAGACGGGGTTTCACCATATTGGCCAGGCTGGTCTCCAACTCCTAATCTCAGGT
GATCTACCCACCTTGGCCTCCCAAATTGCTGGGATTACAGGCGTGAACCACTGCTCCCTTCCCTGTCCTT
CTGATTTTAAAATAACTATACCAGCAGGAGGACGTCCAGACACAGCATAGGCTACCTGGCCATGCCCAAC
CGGTGGGACATTTGAGTTGCTTGCTTGGCACTGTCCTCTCATGCGTTGGGTCCACTCAGTAGATGCCTGT
TGAATTGGGTACGCGGCCAGCTTGGCTGTGGAATGTGTGTCAGTTAGGGTGTGGAAAGTCCCCAGGCTCC
CCAGCAGGCAGAAGTATGCAAAGCATGCATCTCAATTAGTCAGCAACCAGGTGTGGAAAGTCCCCAGGCT
CCCCAGCAGGCAGAAGTATGCAAAGCATGCATCTCAATTAGTCAGCAACCATAGTCCCGCCCCTAACTCC
GCCCATCCCGCCCCTAACTCCGCCCAGTTCCGCCCATTCTCCGCCCCATGGCTGACTAATTTTTTTTATT
TATGCAGAGGCCGAGGCCGCCTCGGCCTCTGAGCTATTCCAGAAGTAGTGAGGAGGCTTTTTTGGAGGAA
TTGATCAGCTTGGGATCTGATCAAGAGACAGGATGAGGATCGTTTCGCATGATTGAACAAGATGGATTGC
ACGCAGGTTCTCCGGCCGCTTGGGTGGAGAGGCTATTCGGCTATGACTGGGCACAACAGACAATCGGCTG
CTCTGATGCCGCCGTGTTCCGGCTGTCAGCGCAGGGGCGCCCGGTTCTTTTTGTCAAGACCGACCTGTCC
GGTGCCCTGAATGAACTGCAGGACGAGGCAGCGCGGCTATCGTGGCTGGCCACGACGGGCGTTCCTTGCG
CAGCTGTGCTCGACGTTGTCACTGAAGCGGGAAGGGACTGGCTGCTATTGGGCGAAGTGCCGGGGCAGGA
TCTCCTGTCATCTCACCTTGCTCCTGCCGAGAAAGTATCCATCATGGCTGATGCAATGCGGCGGCTGCAT
ACGCTTGATCCGGCTACCTGCCCATTCGACCACCAAGCGAAACATCGCATCGAGCGAGCACGTACTCGGA
TGGAAGCCGGTCTTGTCGATCAGGATGATCTGGACGAAGAGCATCAGGGGCTCGCGCCAGCCGAACTGTT
CGCCAGGCTCAAGGCGCGCATGCCCGACGGCGAGGATCTCGTCGTGACCCATGGCGATGCCTGCTTGCCG
AATATCATGGTGGAAAATGGCCGCTTTTCTGGATTCATCGACTGTGGCCGGCTGGGTGTGGCGGACCGCT
ATCAGGACATAGCGTTGGCTACCCGTGATATTGCTGAAGAGCTTGGCGGCGAATGGGCTGACCGCTTCCT
CGTGCTTTACGGTATCGCCGCTCCCGATTCGCAGCGCATCGCCTTCTATCGCCTTCTTGACGAGTTCTTC
TGAGCGGGACTCTGGGGTTCGAAATGACCGACCAAGCGACGCCCAACCTGCCATCACGAGATTTCGATTC
CACCGCCGCCTTCTATGAAAGGTTGGGCTTCGGAATCGTTTTCCGGGACGCCGGCTGGATGATCCTCCAG
CGCGGGGATCTCATGCTGGAGTTCTTCGCCCACCCCGGGCTCGATCCCCTCGCGAGTTGGTTCAGCTGCT
GCCTGAGGCTGGACGACCTCGCGGAGTTCTACCGGCAGTGCAAATCCGTCGGCATCCAGGAAACCAGCAG
CGGCTATCCGCGCATCCATGCCCCCGAACTGCAGGAGTGGGGAGGCACGATGGCCGCTTTGGTCGACCCG
GACGGGACGCTCCTGCGCCTGATACAGAACGAATTGCTTGCAGGCATCTCATGAGTGTGTCTTCCCGTTT
TCCGCCTGAGGTCACTGCGTGGATGGAGCGCTGGCGCCTGCTGCGCGACGGCGAGCTGCTCACCACCCAC
TCGCCAAGCTGGAACCGTAAAAAGGCCGCGTTGCTGGCGTTTTTCCATAGGCTCCGCCGATCATAATCAG
CCATACCACATTTGTAGAGGTTTTACTTGCTTTAAAAAACCTCCCACACCTCCCCCTGAACCTGAAACAT
AAAATGAATGCAATTGTTGTTGTTAACTTGTTTATTGCAGCTTATAATGGTTACAAATAAAGCAATAGCA
TCACAAATTTCACAAATAAAGCATTTTTTTCACTGCATTCTAGTTGTGGTTTGTCCAAACTCATCAATGT
ATCTTATCATGTCTGGATCAATTCCCTATAGTGAGTCGTATTAAATTCGTAATCATGTCATAGCTGTTTC
CTGTGTGAAATTGTTATCCGCTCACAATTCCACACAACATACGAGCCGGAAGCATAAAGTGTAAAGCCTG
GGGTGCCTAATGAGTGGCTAACTCACATTAATTGCGTTGCGCTCACTGCCCGCTTTCCAGTCGGGAAACC
TGTCGTGCCAGCTGCATTAATGAATCGGCCAACGCGCGGGGAGAGGCGGTTTGCGTATTGGGCGCTCTTC
CGCTTCCTCGCTCACTGACTCGCTGCGCTCGGTCGTTCGGCTGCGGCGAGCGGTATCAGCTCACTCAAAG
GCGGTAATACGGTTATCCACAGAATCAGGGGATAACGCAGGAAAGAACATGTGAGCAAAAGGCCAGCAAA
AGGCCAGGAACCGTAAAAAGGCCGCGTTGCTGGCGTTTTTCCATAGGCTCCGCCCCCCTGACGAGCATCA
CAAAAATCGACGCTCAAGTCAGAGGTGGCGAAACCCGACAGGACTATAAAGATACCAGGCGTTTCCCCCT
GGAAGCTCCCTCGTGCGCTCTCCTGTTCCGACCCTGCCGCTTACCGGATACCTGTCCGCCTTTCTCCCTT
CGGGAAGCGTGGCGCTTTCTCATAGCTCACGCTGTAGGTATCTCAGTTCGGTGTAGGTCGTTCGCTCCAA
GCTGGGCTGTGTGCACGAACCCCCCGTTCAGCCCGACCGCTGCGCCTTATCCGGTAACTATCGTCTTGAG
TCCAACCCGGTAAGACACGACTTATCGCCACTGGCAGCAGCCACTGGTAACAGGATTAGCAGAGCGAGGT
ATGTAGGCGGTGCTACAGAGTTCTTGAAGTGGTGGCCTAACTACGGCTACACTAGAAGAACAGTATTTGG
TATCTGCGCTCTGCTGAAGCCAGTTACCTTCGGAAAAAGAGTTGGTAGCTCTTGATCCGGCAAACAAACC
ACCGCTGGTAGCGGTGGTTTTTTTGTTTGCAAGCAGCAGATTACGCGCAGAAAAAAAGGATCTCAAGAAG
ATCCTTTGATCTTTTCTACGGGGTCTGACGCTCAGTGGAACGAAAACTCACGTTAAGGGATTTTGGTCAT
GAGATTATCAAAAAGGATCTTCACCTAGATCCTTTTAAATTAAAAATGAAGTTTTAAATCAATCTAAAGT
ATATATGAGTAAACTTGGTCTGACAGTTACCAATGCTTAATCAGTGAGGCACCTATCTCAGCGATCTGTC
TATTTCGTTCATCCATAGTTGCCTGACTCCCCGTCGTGTAGATAACTACGATACGGGAGGGCTTACCATC
TGGCCCCAGTGCTGCAATGATACCGCGAGACCCACGCTCACCGGCTCCAGATTTATCAGCAATAAACCAG
CCAGCCGGAAGGGCCGAGCGCAGAAGTGGTCCTGCAACTTTATCCGCCTCCATCCAGTCTATTAATTGTT
GCCGGGAAGCTAGAGTAAGTAGTTCGCCAGTTAATAGTTTGCGCAACGTTGTTGCCATTGCTACAGGCAT
CGTGGTGTCACGCTCGTCGTTTGGTATGGCTTCATTCAGCTCCGGTTCCCAACGATCAAGGCGAGTTACA
TGATCCCCCATGTTGTGCAAAAAAGCGGTTAGCTCCTTCGGTCCTCCGATCGTTGTCAGAAGTAAGTTGG
CCGCAGTGTTATCACTCATGGTTATGGCAGCACTGCATAATTCTCTTACTGTCATGCCATCCGTAAGATG
CTTTTCTGTGACTGGTGAGTACTCAACCAAGTCATTCTGAGAATAGTGTATGCGGCGACCGAGTTGCTCT
TGCCCGGCGTCAATACGGGATAATACCGCGCCACATAGCAGAACTTTAAAAGTGCTCATCATTGGAAAAC
GTTCTTCGGGGCGAAAACTCTCAAGGATCTTACCGCTGTTGAGATCCAGTTCGATGTAACCCACTCGTGC
ACCCAACTGATCTTCAGCATCTTTTACTTTCACCAGCGTTTCTGGGTGAGCAAAAACAGGAAGGCAAAAT
GCCGCAAAAAAGGGAATAAGGGCGACACGGAAATGTTGAATACTCATACTCTTCCTTTTTCAATATTATT
GAAGCATTTATCAGGGTTATTGTCTCATGAGCGGATACATATTTGAATGTATTTAGAAAAATAAACAAAT
AGGGGTTCCGCGCACATTTCCCCGAAAAGTGCCACCTG
[124 nt withheld, positions 8369-8492]
C
[91 nt withheld, positions 8494-8584]
A
[49 nt withheld, positions 8586-8634]
CCTTTGACGTTGGAGTCCACGTTCTTT
[37 nt withheld, positions 8662-8698]
ACCCTATCTCGGTCTATTCTTTTGATTTATAAGGGATTTTGCCGATTTCGGCCTATTGGTTAAAAAATGA
GCTGATTTAACAAAAATTTAACGCGAATTTTAACAAAATATTAACGCTTACAATTT
Features (pLannotate 1.2.2; 22 found; start..end, strand, type, name):
      4..158     -  CDS            lacZα (fragment): LacZα fragment of β-galactosidase; lacZ fragment
    318..697     +  enhancer       CMV enhancer: human cytomegalovirus immediate early enhancer
    699..898     +  promoter       CMV promoter: human cytomegalovirus (CMV) immediate early promoter
    931..975     +  CDS            preprotrypsin leader: leader sequence from mouse preprotrypsin
   1033..3495    +  CDS            FGFR2: FGFR2_HUMAN - Also known as BEK, KGFR, KSAM. Experimental evidence at protein level: Swiss-Prot protein existence level 1. Tyrosine-protein kinase that acts as cell-surface receptor for fibroblast growth factors and plays an essential role in the regulation of cell proliferation, differentiation, migration and apoptosis, and in the regulation of embryonic development. Required for normal embryonic patterning, trophoblast function, limb bud development, lung morphogenesis, osteogenesis and skin development. Plays an essential role in the regulation of osteoblast differentiation, proliferation a
   3508..3573    +  CDS            3xFLAG: three tandem FLAG® epitope tags, followed by an enterokinase cleavage site
   3584..4206    +  polyA_signal   hGH poly(A) signal: human growth hormone polyadenylation signal
   4248..4545    +  promoter       SV40 promoter: SV40 enhancer and early promoter
   4599..5390    +  CDS            neo: KKA2_KLEPN - Also known as kan, nptII. Experimental evidence at protein level: Swiss-Prot protein existence level 1. Resistance to kanamycin, neomycin, paromomycin, ribostamycin, butirosin and gentamicin B. From Klebsiella pneumoniae.
   5414..5791    +  CDS            ble: BLE_KLEPN - Experimental evidence at protein level: Swiss-Prot protein existence level 1. Binding protein with a strong affinity to the bleomycin family of antibiotics. Binds to CL990; an antimitotic-antibiotic compound. From Klebsiella pneumoniae.
   5833..5892    +  CDS            str (fragment): STR_KLEPN - Protein inferred from homology: Swiss-Prot protein existence level 3. The aminoglycoside phosphotransferases achieve inactivation of their antibiotic substrates by phosphorylation. From Klebsiella pneumoniae.
   5915..5938    -  rep_origin     CloDF13 ori (fragment): Plasmids containing the CloDF13 (CDF) origin of replication can be propagated in E. coli cells that contain additional plasmids with compatible origins.
   5939..6022    +  CDS            large T antigen (fragment): large T antigen from SV40 (simian virus 40)
   6045..6179    +  polyA_signal   SV40 poly(A) signal: SV40 polyadenylation signal
   6185..6203    -  promoter       T7 promoter: promoter for bacteriophage T7 RNA polymerase
   6241..6257    -  protein_bind   lac operator: The lac repressor binds to the lac operator to inhibit transcription in E. coli. This inhibition can be relieved by adding lactose or isopropyl-β-D-thiogalactopyranoside (IPTG). lac repressor encoded by lacI
   6265..6295    -  promoter       lac promoter: promoter for the E. coli lac operon
   6343..6435    -  CDS            lacI (fragment): lac repressor; lacI; The lac repressor binds to the lac operator to inhibit transcription in E. coli. This inhibition can be relieved by adding lactose or isopropyl-β-D-thiogalactopyranoside (IPTG).
   6618..7206    -  rep_origin     ori: high-copy-number ColE1/pMB1/pBR322/pUC origin of replication
   7377..8237    -  CDS            AmpR: β-lactamase; bla; confers resistance to ampicillin, carbenicillin, and related antibiotics
   8238..8342    -  promoter       AmpR promoter: bla
   8369..8797    +  rep_origin     f1 ori (sequence partly withheld): f1 bacteriophage origin of replication; arrow indicates direction of (+) strand synthesis
