[The description below was written by a language model from this plasmid's Addgene catalogue record and pLannotate feature annotations shown in this document.]
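Description:
FGFR2 L617V 3xFlag is a mammalian expression plasmid built on the commercial p3xFlag-CMV-13 backbone and carrying the human fibroblast growth factor receptor 2 coding sequence with a single substitution, leucine 617 to valine. The 2,463 bp insert was cloned between XbaI and BamHI sites, both of which remain intact. In bacteria the plasmid replicates from a high-copy ColE1/pUC-type origin and is selected with ampicillin through the β-lactamase gene. An f1 origin is also present, which allows single-stranded DNA production. The catalogue lists a total size of 8,763 bp, whereas the sequenced record is 8,824 nt, a small discrepancy that the record does not explain.

Expression is driven by the human cytomegalovirus immediate-early enhancer and promoter. A preprotrypsin leader supplied by the backbone lies upstream of the FGFR2 open reading frame. The receptor coding sequence is followed by three tandem FLAG epitopes at the C terminus and then by the human growth hormone polyadenylation signal. The tag allows the mutant receptor to be detected or immunoprecipitated with anti-FLAG reagents. A separate cassette, made up of the SV40 early promoter, the neomycin phosphotransferase gene and an SV40 poly(A) signal, permits G418 selection of stably transfected cells. The annotation also picks up adjacent ble and str sequences next to neo, along with small lac, T7 and other vector remnants that have no stated role. The stated purpose is to express FGFR2 carrying this single amino acid change in mammalian cells. The record does not describe the functional consequence of the mutation.
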