Addgene plasmid #110110: FGFR2 L617V 3xFlag
Purpose: expresses FGFR2 with a single amino acid change in mammalian cells
Depositing lab: Martin Fernandez-Zapico. Depositing organization: Mayo Foundation for Medical Education and Research.
Backbone
  Vector backbone: p3xFlag-CMV-13
  Backbone manufacturer: Sigma
  Backbone size w/o insert (bp): 6300
  Total vector size (bp): 8763
  Vector type: Mammalian Expression
  Selectable markers: Neomycin (select with G418)
Growth in bacteria
  Bacterial resistance: Ampicillin, 100 μg/mL
  Growth temperature: 37°C
  Growth strain: DH5alpha
  Copy number: High Copy
Gene/Insert
  Gene/Insert name: fibroblast growth factor receptor 2 (alt name: FGFR2)
  Species: H. sapiens (human)
  Insert size (bp): 2463
  Mutation: mutated Leucine 617 to Valine (L617V)
  GenBank ID: NM_000141.4
  Entrez Gene: FGFR2 (a.k.a. BBDS, BEK, BFR-1, CD332, CEK3, CFD1, ECT1, JWS, K-SAM, KGFR, TK14, TK25)
  Promoter: CMV
  Tag / fusion protein: Flag (C terminal on backbone)
  Cloning method: Restriction Enzyme; 5′ cloning site Xba (not destroyed); 3′ cloning site BamHI (not destroyed)
  Sequencing primers: 5′ CMV-F; 3′ hGH-PA-R
Terms and licenses: Academic/Nonprofit Terms; Industry Terms: Not Available to Industry
How to cite: FGFR2 L617V 3xFlag was a gift from Martin Fernandez-Zapico (Addgene plasmid # 110110 ; http://n2t.net/addgene:110110 ; RRID:Addgene_110110)
