>Addgene plasmid #110110 | FGFR2 L617V 3xFlag | depositor partial sequence | sequence record 207154 | full insert
ATGGTCAGCTGGGGTCGTTTCATCTGCCTGGTCGTGGTCACCATGGCAACCTTGTCCCTGGCCCGGCCCT
CCTTCAGTTTAGTTGAGGATACCACATTAGAGCCAGAAGAGCCACCAACCAAATACCAAATCTCTCAACC
AGAAGTGTACGTGGCTGCGCCAGGGGAGTCGCTAGAGGTGCGCTGCCTGTTGAAAGATGCCGCCGTGATC
AGTTGGACTAAGGATGGGGTGCACTTGGGGCCCAACAATAGGACAGTGCTTATTGGGGAGTACTTGCAGA
TAAAGGGCGCCACGCCTAGAGACTCCGGCCTCTATGCTTGTACTGCCAGTAGGACTGTAGACAGTGAAAC
TTGGTACTTCATGGTGAATGTCACAGATGCCATCTCATCCGGAGATGATGAGGATGACACCGACGGTGCG
GAAGATTTTGTCAGTGAGAACAGTAACAACAAGAGAGCACCATACTGGACCAACACAGAAAAGATGGAAA
AGCGGCTCCATGCTGTGCCTGCGGCCAACACTGTCAAGTTTCGCTGCCCAGCCGGGGGGAACCCAATGCC
AACCATGCGGTGGCTGAAAAACGGGAAGGAGTTTAAGCAGGAGCATCGCATTGGAGGCTACAAGGTACGA
AACCAGCACTGGAGCCTCATTATGGAAAGTGTGGTCCCATCTGACAAGGGAAATTATACCTGTGTGGTGG
AGAATGAATACGGGTCCATCAATCACACGTACCACCTGGATGTTGTGGAGCGATCGCCTCACCGGCCCAT
CCTCCAAGCCGGACTGCCGGCAAATGCCTCCACAGTGGTTGGAGGAGACGTAGAGTTTGTCTGCAAGGTT
TACAGTGATGCCCAGCCCCACATCCAGTGGATCAAGCACGTGGAAAAGAACGGCAGTAAATACGGGCCCG
ACGGGCTGCCCTACCTCAAGGTTCTCAAGGCCGCCGGTGTTAACACCACGGACAAAGAGATTGAGGTTCT
CTATATTCGGAATGTAACTTTTGAGGACGCTGGGGAATATACGTGCTTGGCGGGTAATTCTATTGGGATA
TCCTTTCACTCTGCATGGTTGACAGTTCTGCCAGCGCCTGGAAGAGAAAAGGAGATTACAGCTTCCCCAG
ACTACCTGGAGATAGCCATTTACTGCATAGGGGTCTTCTTAATCGCCTGTATGGTGGTAACAGTCATCCT
GTGCCGAATGAAGAACACGACCAAGAAGCCAGACTTCAGCAGCCAGCCGGCTGTGCACAAGCTGACCAAA
CGTATCCCCCTGCGGAGACAAGTAACAGTTTCGGCTGAGTCCAGCTCCTCCATGAACTCCAACACCCCGC
TGGTGAGGATAACAACACGCCTCTCTTCAACGGCAGACACCCCCATGCTGGCAGGGGTCTCCGAGTATGA
ACTTCCAGAGGACCCAAAATGGGAGTTTCCAAGAGATAAGCTGACACTGGGCAAGCCCCTGGGAGAAGGT
TGCTTTGGGCAAGTGGTCATGGCGGAAGCAGTGGGAATTGACAAAGACAAGCCCAAGGAGGCGGTCACCG
TGGCCGTGAAGATGTTGAAAGATGATGCCACAGAGAAAGACCTTTCTGATCTGGTGTCAGAGATGGAGAT
GATGAAGATGATTGGGAAACACAAGAATATCATAAATCTTCTTGGAGCCTGCACACAGGATGGGCCTCTC
TATGTCATAGTTGAGTATGCCTCTAAAGGCAACCTCCGAGAATACCTCCGAGCCCGGAGGCCACCCGGGA
TGGAGTACTCCTATGACATTAACCGTGTTCCTGAGGAGCAGATGACCTTCAAGGACTTGGTGTCATGCAC
CTACCAGCTGGCCAGAGGCATGGAGTACGTGGCTTCCCAAAAATGTATTCATCGAGATTTAGCAGCCAGA
AATGTTTTGGTAACAGAAAACAATGTGATGAAAATAGCAGACTTTGGACTCGCCAGAGATATCAACAATA
TAGACTATTACAAAAAGACCACCAATGGGCGGCTTCCAGTCAAGTGGATGGCTCCAGAAGCCCTGTTTGA
TAGAGTATACACTCATCAGAGTGATGTCTGGTCCTTCGGGGTGTTAATGTGGGAGATCTTCACTTTAGGG
GGCTCGCCCTACCCAGGGATTCCCGTGGAGGAACTTTTTAAGCTGCTGAAGGAAGGACACAGAATGGATA
AGCCAGCCAACTGCACCAACGAACTGTACATGATGATGAGGGACTGTTGGCATGCAGTGCCCTCCCAGAG
ACCAACGTTCAAGCAGTTGGTAGAAGACTTGGATCGAATTCTCACTCTCACAACCAATGAGGAATACTTG
GACCTCAGCCAACCTCTCGAACAGTATTCACCTAGTTACCCTGACACAAGAAGTTCTTGTTCTTCAGGAG
ATGATTCTGTTTTTTCTCCAGACCCCATGCCTTACGAACCATGCCTTCCTCAGTATCCACACATAAACGG
CAGTGTTAAAACA
